>Addgene plasmid #182570 | FnRPR8-10 | addgene full sequence | sequence record 357184 | Addgene NGS Result
CATTAATTGCGTTGCGCTCACTGCCCGCTTTCCAGTCGGGAAACCTGTCGTGCCAGCTGCATTAATGAAT
CGGCCAACGCGCGGGGAGAGGCGGTTTGCGTATTGGGCGCCAGGGTGGTTTTTCTTTTCACCAGTGAGAC
GGGCAACAGCTGATTGCCCTTCACCGCCTGGCCCTGAGAGAGTTGCAGCAAGCGGTCCACGCTGGTTTGC
CCCAGCAGGCGAAAATCCTGTTTGATGGTGGTTAACGGCGGGATATAACATGAGCTGTCTTCGGTATCGT
CGTATCCCACTACCGAGATATCCGCACCAACGCGCAGCCCGGACTCGGTAATGGCGCGCATTGCGCCCAG
CGCCATCTGATCGTTGGCAACCAGCATCGCAGTGGGAACGATGCCCTCATTCAGCATTTGCATGGTTTGT
TGAAAACCGGACATGGCACTCCAGTCGCCTTCCCGTTCCGCTATCGGCTGAATTTGATTGCGAGTGAGAT
ATTTATGCCAGCCAGCCAGACGCAGACGCGCCGAGACAGAACTTAATGGGCCCGCTAACAGCGCGATTTG
CTGGTGACCCAATGCGACCAGATGCTCCACGCCCAGTCGCGTACCGTCTTCATGGGAGAAAATAATACTG
TTGATGGGTGTCTGGTCAGAGACATCAAGAAATAACGCCGGAACATTAGTGCAGGCAGCTTCCACAGCAA
TGGCATCCTGGTCATCCAGCGGATAGTTAATGATCAGCCCACTGACGCGTTGCGCGAGAAGATTGTGCAC
CGCCGCTTTACAGGCTTCGACGCCGCTTCGTTCTACCATCGACACCACCACGCTGGCACCCAGTTGATCG
GCGCGAGATTTAATCGCCGCGACAATTTGCGACGGCGCGTGCAGGGCCAGACTGGAGGTGGCAACGCCAA
TCAGCAACGACTGTTTGCCCGCCAGTTGTTGTGCCACGCGGTTGGGAATGTAATTCAGCTCCGCCATCGC
CGCTTCCACTTTTTCCCGCGTTTTCGCAGAAACGTGGCTGGCCTGGTTCACCACGCGGGAAACGGTCTGA
TAAGAGACACCGGCATACTCTGCGACATCGTATAACGTTACTGGTTTCACATTCACCACCCTGAATTGAC
TCTCTTCCGGGCGCTATCATGCCATACCGCGAAAGGTTTTGCGCCATTCGATGGTGTCCGGGATCTCGAC
GCTCTCCCTTATGCGACTCCTGCATTAGGAAGCAGCCCAGTAGTAGGTTGAGGCCGTTGAGCACCGCCGC
CGCAAGGAATGGTGCATGCAAGGAGATGGCGCCCAACAGTCCCCCGGCCACGGGGCCTGCCACCATACCC
ACGCCGAAACAAGCGCTCATGAGCCCGAAGTGGCGAGCCCGATCTTCCCCATCGGTGATGTCGGCGATAT
AGGCGCCAGCAACCGCACCTGTGGCGCCGGTGATGCCGGCCACGATGCGTCCGGCGTAGAGGATCGAGAT
CTCGATCCCGCGAAATTAATACGACTCACTATAGGGGAATTGTGAGCGGATAACAATTCCCCTCTAGAAA
TAATTTTGTTTAACTTTAAGAAGGAGATATACATATGCACCACCACCACCATCATCACCATCACGAAAAC
TTATACTTCCAGGGTGTTCCTCCTCCCACTGACCTGCGATTCACCAACATTGGTCCAGACACCATGCGTG
TCACCTGGGCTCCACCCCCATCCATTGATTTAACCAACTTCCTGGTGCGTTACTCACCTGTGAAAAATGA
GGAAGATGTTGCAGAGTTGTCAATTTCTCCTTCAGACAATGCAGTGGTCTTAACAAATCTCCTGCCTGGT
ACAGAATATGTAGTGAGTGTCTCCAGTGTCTACGAACAACATGAGAGCACACCTCTTAGAGGAAGACAGA
AAACAGGTCTTGATTCCCCAACTGGCATTGACTTTTCTGATATTACTGCCAACTCTTTTACTGTGCACTG
GATTGCTCCTCGAGCCACCATCACTGGCTACAGGATCCGCCATCATCCCGAGCACTTCAGTGGGAGACCT
CGAGAAGATGCGGTGGCGCACTCTGCGAATTCCATCACCCTCACCAACCTCACTCCAGGCACAGAGTATG
TGGTCAGCATCGTTGCTCTTAATGGCAGAGAGGAAAGTCCCTTATTGATTGGCCAACAATCAACAGTTTC
TGATGTTCCGAGGGACCTGGAAGTTGTTGCTGCGACCCCCACCAGCCTACTGATCAGCTGGGATGCTCCT
GCTGTCACAGTGAGATATTACAGGATCACTTACGGAGAGACAGGAGGAAATAGCCCTGTCCAGGAGTTCA
CTGTGCCTGGGAGCAAGTCTACAGCTACCATCAGCGGCCTTAAACCTGGAGTTGATTATACCATCACTGT
GTATGCTGTCACTGGCCGTGGAGACAGCCCCGCAAGCAGCAAGCCAATTTCCATTAATTACCGAACATGA
TAGGATCCGGCTGCTAACAAAGCCCGAAAGGAAGCTGAGTTGGCTGCTGCCACCGCTGAGCAATAACTAG
CATAACCCCTTGGGGCCTCTAAACGGGTCTTGAGGGGTTTTTTGCTGAAAGGAGGAACTATATCCGGATA
TCCCGCAAGAGGCCCGGCAGTACCGGCATAACCAAGCCTATGCCTACAGCATCCAGGGTGACGGTGCCGA
GGATGACGATGAGCGCATTGTTAGATTTCATACACGGTGCCTGACTGCGTTAGCAATTTAACTGTGATAA
ACTACCGCATTAAAGCTTATCGATGATAAGCTGTCAAACATGAGAATTCTTGAAGACGAAAGGGCCTCGT
GATACGCCTATTTTTATAGGTTAATGTCATGATAATAATGGTTTCTTAGACGTCAGGTGGCACTTTTCGG
GGAAATGTGCGCGGAACCCCTATTTGTTTATTTTTCTAAATACATTCAAATATGTATCCGCTCATGAGAC
AATAACCCTGATAAATGCTTCAATAATATTGAAAAAGGAAGAGTATGAGTATTCAACATTTCCGTGTCGC
CCTTATTCCCTTTTTTGCGGCATTTTGCCTTCCTGTTTTTGCTCACCCAGAAACGCTGGTGAAAGTAAAA
GATGCTGAAGATCAGTTGGGTGCACGAGTGGGTTACATCGAACTGGATCTCAACAGCGGTAAGATCCTTG
AGAGTTTTCGCCCCGAAGAACGTTTTCCAATGATGAGCACTTTTAAAGTTCTGCTATGTGGCGCGGTATT
ATCCCGTGTTGACGCCGGGCAAGAGCAACTCGGTCGCCGCATACACTATTCTCAGAATGACTTGGTTGAG
TACTCACCAGTCACAGAAAAGCATCTTACGGATGGCATGACAGTAAGAGAATTATGCAGTGCTGCCATAA
CCATGAGTGATAACACTGCGGCCAACTTACTTCTGACAACGATCGGAGGACCGAAGGAGCTAACCGCTTT
TTTGCACAACATGGGGGATCATGTAACTCGCCTTGATCGTTGGGAACCGGAGCTGAATGAAGCCATACCA
AACGACGAGCGTGACACCACGATGCCTGCAGCAATGGCAACAACGTTGCGCAAACTATTAACTGGCGAAC
TACTTACTCTAGCTTCCCGGCAACAATTAATAGACTGGATGGAGGCGGATAAAGTTGCAGGACCACTTCT
GCGCTCGGCCCTTCCGGCTGGCTGGTTTATTGCTGATAAATCTGGAGCCGGTGAGCGTGGGTCTCGCGGT
ATCATTGCAGCACTGGGGCCAGATGGTAAGCCCTCCCGTATCGTAGTTATCTACACGACGGGGAGTCAGG
CAACTATGGATGAACGAAATAGACAGATCGCTGAGATAGGTGCCTCACTGATTAAGCATTGGTAACTGTC
AGACCAAGTTTACTCATATATACTTTAGATTGATTTAAAACTTCATTTTTAATTTAAAAGGATCTAGGTG
AAGATCCTTTTTGATAATCTCATGACCAAAATCCCTTAACGTGAGTTTTCGTTCCACTGAGCGTCAGACC
CCGTAGAAAAGATCAAAGGATCTTCTTGAGATCCTTTTTTTCTGCGCGTAATCTGCTGCTTGCAAACAAA
AAAACCACCGCTACCAGCGGTGGTTTGTTTGCCGGATCAAGAGCTACCAACTCTTTTTCCGAAGGTAACT
GGCTTCAGCAGAGCGCAGATACCAAATACTGTCCTTCTAGTGTAGCCGTAGTTAGGCCACCACTTCAAGA
ACTCTGTAGCACCGCCTACATACCTCGCTCTGCTAATCCTGTTACCAGTGGCTGCTGCCAGTGGCGATAA
GTCGTGTCTTACCGGGTTGGACTCAAGACGATAGTTACCGGATAAGGCGCAGCGGTCGGGCTGAACGGGG
GGTTCGTGCACACAGCCCAGCTTGGAGCGAACGACCTACACCGAACTGAGATACCTACAGCGTGAGCTAT
GAGAAAGCGCCACGCTTCCCGAAGGGAGAAAGGCGGACAGGTATCCGGTAAGCGGCAGGGTCGGAACAGG
AGAGCGCACGAGGGAGCTTCCAGGGGGAAACGCCTGGTATCTTTATAGTCCTGTCGGGTTTCGCCACCTC
TGACTTGAGCGTCGATTTTTGTGATGCTCGTCAGGGGGGCGGAGCCTATGGAAAAACGCCAGCAACGCGG
CCTTTTTACGGTTCCTGGCCTTTTGCTGGCCTTTTGCTCACATGTTCTTTCCTGCGTTATCCCCTGATTC
TGTGGATAACCGTATTACCGCCTTTGAGTGAGCTGATACCGCTCGCCGCAGCCGAACGACCGAGCGCAGC
GAGTCAGTGAGCGAGGAAGCGGAAGAGCGCCTGATGCGGTATTTTCTCCTTACGCATCTGTGCGGTATTT
CACACCGCAATGGTGCACTCTCAGTACAATCTGCTCTGATGCCGCATAGTTAAGCCAGTATACACTCCGC
TATCGCTACGTGACTGGGTCATGGCTGCGCCCCGACACCCGCCAACACCCGCTGACGCGCCCTGACGGGC
TTGTCTGCTCCCGGCATCCGCTTACAGACAAGCTGTGACCGTCTCCGGGAGCTGCATGTGTCAGAGGTTT
TCACCGTCATCACCGAAACGCGCGAGGCAGCTGCGGTAAAGCTCATCAGCGTGGTCGTGAAGCGATTCAC
AGATGTCTGCCTGTTCATCCGCGTCCAGCTCGTTGAGTTTCTCCAGAAGCGTTAATGTCTGGCTTCTGAT
AAAGCGGGCCATGTTAAGGGCGGTTTTTTCCTGTTTGGTCACTGATGCCTCCGTGTAAGGGGGATTTCTG
TTCATGGGGGTAATGATACCGATGAAACGAGAGAGGATGCTCACGATACGGGTTACTGATGATGAACATG
CCCGGTTACTGGAACGTTGTGAGGGTAAACAACTGGCGGTATGGATGCGGCGGGACCAGAGAAAAATCAC
TCAGGGTCAATGCCAGCGCTTCGTTAATACAGATGTAGGTGTTCCACAGGGTAGCCAGCAGCATCCTGCG
ATGCAGATCCGGAACATAATGGTGCAGGGCGCTGACTTCCGCGTTTCCAGACTTTACGAAACACGGAAAC
CGAAGACCATTCATGTTGTTGCTCAGGTCGCAGACGTTTTGCAGCAGCAGTCGCTTCACGTTCGCTCGCG
TATCGGTGATTCATTCTGCTAACCAGTAAGGCAACCCCGCCAGCCTAGCCGGGTCCTCAACGACAGGAGC
ACGATCATGCGCACCCGTGGCCAGGACCCAACGCTGCCCGAGATGCGCCGCGTGCGGCTGCTGGAGATGG
CGGACGCGATGGATATGTTCTGCCAAGGGTTGGTTTGCGCATTCACAGTTCTCCGCAAGAATTGATTGGC
TCCAATTCTTGGAGTGGTGAATCCGTTAGCGAGGTGCCGCCGGCTTCCATTCAGGTCGAGGTGGCCCGGC
TCCATGCACCGCGACGCAACGCGGGGAGGCAGACAAGGTATAGGGCGGCGCCTACAATCCATGCCAACCC
GTTCCATGTGCTCGCCGAGGCGGCATAAATCGCCGTGACGATCAGCGGTCCAATGATCGAAGTTAGGCTG
GTAAGAGCCGCGAGCGATCCTTGAAGCTGTCCCTGATGGTCGTCATCTACCTGCCTGGACAGCATGGCCT
GCAACGCGGGCATCCCGATGCCGCCGGAAGCGAGAAGAATCATAATGGGGAAGGCCATCCAGCCTCGCGT
CGCGAACGCCAGCAAGACGTAGCCCAGCGCGTCGGCCGCCATGCCGGCGATAATGGCCTGCTTCTCGCCG
AAACGTTTGGTGGCGGGACCAGTGACGAAGGCTTGAGCGAGGGCGTGCAAGATTCCGAATACCGCAAGCG
ACAGGCCGATCATCGTCGCGCTCCAGCGAAAGCGGTCCTCGCCGAAAATGACCCAGAGCGCTGCCGGCAC
CTGTCCTACGAGTTGCATGATAAAGAAGACAGTCATAAGTGCGGCGACGATAGTCATGCCCCGCGCCCAC
CGGAAGGAGCTGACTGGGTTGAAGGCTCTCAAGGGCATCGGTCGAGATCCCGGTGCCTAATGAGTGAGCT
AACTTA
Features (pLannotate 1.2.2; 19 found; start..end, strand, type, name):
     18..1100    -  CDS            lacI: lac repressor; lacI; The lac repressor binds to the lac operator to inhibit transcription in E. coli. This inhibition can be relieved by adding lactose or isopropyl-β-D-thiogalactopyranoside (IPTG).
   1101..1178    -  promoter       lacI promoter: lacI
   1186..1465    -  CDS            TcR (fragment): tetracycline efflux protein; tet; confers resistance to tetracycline
   1487..1505    +  promoter       T7 promoter: promoter for bacteriophage T7 RNA polymerase
   1506..1530    +  protein_bind   lac operator: The lac repressor binds to the lac operator to inhibit transcription in E. coli. This inhibition can be relieved by adding lactose or isopropyl-β-D-thiogalactopyranoside (IPTG). lac repressor encoded by lacI
   1545..1567    +  RBS            RBS: efficient ribosome binding site from bacteriophage T7 gene 10 (Olins and Rangwala, 1989)
   1626..2447    +  CDS            FN1 (fragment): FINC_HUMAN - Also known as FN. Experimental evidence at protein level: Swiss-Prot protein existence level 1. [Anastellin]: Binds fibronectin and induces fibril formation. This fibronectin polymer, named superfibronectin, exhibits enhanced adhesive properties. Both anastellin and superfibronectin inhibit tumor growth, angiogenesis and metastasis. Anastellin activates p38 MAPK and inhibits lysophospholipid signaling. From Homo sapiens (Human).
   2460..2509    +  CDS            SET1 (fragment): solubility-enhancement tag derived from T7 phage gene 10B
   2517..2564    +  terminator     T7 terminator: transcription terminator for bacteriophage T7 RNA polymerase
   2587..2691    -  CDS            TcR (fragment): tetracycline efflux protein; tet; confers resistance to tetracycline
   2739..2767    -  promoter       tet promoter: E. coli promoter for tetracycline efflux protein gene
   2880..2984    +  promoter       AmpR promoter: bla
   2985..3845    +  CDS            AmpR: β-lactamase; bla; confers resistance to ampicillin, carbenicillin, and related antibiotics
   4016..4604    +  rep_origin     ori: high-copy-number ColE1/pMB1/pBR322/pUC origin of replication
   4790..4929    -  misc_feature   bom: basis of mobility region from pBR322
   5031..5222    -  CDS            rop: Rop protein, which maintains plasmids at low copy number; rop
   5239..5619    +  CDS            YPB1_ECOLX: Protein predicted: Swiss-Prot protein existence level 4. From Escherichia coli.
   5861..6485    -  CDS            TcR (fragment): tetracycline efflux protein; tet; confers resistance to tetracycline
   6500..5       -  protein_bind   CAP binding site (across the origin): CAP binding activates transcription in the presence of cAMP. E. coli catabolite activator protein
