[The description below was written by a language model from this plasmid's Addgene catalogue record and pLannotate feature annotations shown in this document.]
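Description:
FnRPR8-10 is a bacterial expression plasmid built on what the catalogue lists as a pET21 backbone, carrying a mutant fragment of human fibronectin for recombinant production in E. coli. The 6.5 kb sequenced plasmid replicates from a ColE1/pBR322-type origin accompanied by the bom region and the rop gene, which is consistent with the low copy number recorded, and it is selected with ampicillin through the β-lactamase gene. The annotation also picks up several tetracycline-resistance gene fragments and a tet promoter; these appear to be non-functional pBR322-derived remnants of the backbone rather than a usable marker.

The expression cassette follows the standard pET design: a T7 promoter immediately followed by a lac operator, the T7 gene 10 ribosome binding site, the coding sequence, and a T7 terminator, with lacI and its own promoter encoded on the plasmid. Transcription therefore depends on a host supplying T7 RNA polymerase and is repressed until relieved by IPTG. The insert (879 bp, introduced by Gibson cloning) encodes fibronectin type-III repeats 8 to 10 with the substitutions R1374A, P1376A and R1379A. It is preceded by an N-terminal His tag and a TEV protease cleavage site, allowing affinity purification followed by tag removal; these elements are not annotated separately but would fit in the gap between the RBS and the FN1 match. A short hit to a T7 gene 10-derived solubility tag just before the terminator probably reflects backbone sequence rather than a deliberate fusion.

The associated study concerns the dynamics and interaction sites of integrin α5β1, fibronectin and their complex, so this protein presumably serves as a mutant ligand fragment for comparison in such binding and conformational analyses, although the record does not describe the mutations' expected effect.
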