Addgene plasmid #182570: FnRPR8-10
Purpose: Human fibronectin fragment, type-III repeats 8-10, R1374A, P1376A, R1379A mutant
Depositing lab: Timothy Springer. Depositing organization: Boston Children's Hospital. Publication: Dynamics of integrin alpha5beta1, fibronectin, and their complex reveal sites of interaction and conformational change. Su Y, Iacob RE, Li J, Engen JR, Springer TA. J Biol Chem. 2022 Sep;298(9):102323. doi: 10.1016/j.jbc.2022.102323. Epub 2022 Aug 2. PubMed 35931112.
Backbone
  Vector backbone: pET21
  Vector type: Bacterial Expression
Growth in bacteria
  Bacterial resistance: Ampicillin, 100 μg/mL
  Growth temperature: 37°C
  Growth strain: DH5alpha
  Copy number: Low Copy
Gene/Insert
  Gene/Insert name: Human fibronectin fragment, type-III repeats 8-10 (alt name: FnRPR8-10)
  Species: H. sapiens (human)
  Insert size (bp): 879
  Mutation: R1374A, P1376A, R1379A
  Tag / fusion protein: His (N terminal on insert); TEV cleavage site after His tag (N terminal on insert)
  Cloning method: Gibson Cloning
  Sequencing primers: 5′ T7 Promoter; 3′ T7 Terminator
Terms and licenses: Academic/Nonprofit Terms; Industry Terms: Not Available to Industry
How to cite: FnRPR8-10 was a gift from Timothy Springer (Addgene plasmid # 182570 ; http://n2t.net/addgene:182570 ; RRID:Addgene_182570)
