>Addgene plasmid #182570 | FnRPR8-10 | depositor partial sequence | sequence record 353691 | insert
ATGCACCACCACCACCATCATCACCATCACGAAAACTTATACTTCCAGGGTGTTCCTCCTCCCACTGACC
TGCGATTCACCAACATTGGTCCAGACACCATGCGTGTCACCTGGGCTCCACCCCCATCCATTGATTTAAC
CAACTTCCTGGTGCGTTACTCACCTGTGAAAAATGAGGAAGATGTTGCAGAGTTGTCAATTTCTCCTTCA
GACAATGCAGTGGTCTTAACAAATCTCCTGCCTGGTACAGAATATGTAGTGAGTGTCTCCAGTGTCTACG
AACAACATGAGAGCACACCTCTTAGAGGAAGACAGAAAACAGGTCTTGATTCCCCAACTGGCATTGACTT
TTCTGATATTACTGCCAACTCTTTTACTGTGCACTGGATTGCTCCTCGAGCCACCATCACTGGCTACAGG
ATCCGCCATCATCCCGAGCACTTCAGTGGGAGACCTCGAGAAGATGCGGTGGCGCACTCTGCGAATTCCA
TCACCCTCACCAACCTCACTCCAGGCACAGAGTATGTGGTCAGCATCGTTGCTCTTAATGGCAGAGAGGA
AAGTCCCTTATTGATTGGCCAACAATCAACAGTTTCTGATGTTCCGAGGGACCTGGAAGTTGTTGCTGCG
ACCCCCACCAGCCTACTGATCAGCTGGGATGCTCCTGCTGTCACAGTGAGATATTACAGGATCACTTACG
GAGAGACAGGAGGAAATAGCCCTGTCCAGGAGTTCACTGTGCCTGGGAGCAAGTCTACAGCTACCATCAG
CGGCCTTAAACCTGGAGTTGATTATACCATCACTGTGTATGCTGTCACTGGCCGTGGAGACAGCCCCGCA
AGCAGCAAGCCAATTTCCATTAATTACCGAACATGATAG
